>Addgene plasmid #23115 | pcDNA3-Flag-Tipin-E190A | addgene partial sequence | sequence record 28976 | 23115 with CMV-F
TGGAGCATTAGCGAGCTCTCTGGCTACTAGAGAACCCACTGCTTACTGGCTTATCGAAATTAATACGACT
CACTATAGGGAGACCCAAGCTTGGTACCGAGCTCGGATCCAGGATGGACTACAAGGACGACGATGACAAG
CTAGAACCACAGGAGAATGGCGTGATCGACCTACCAGATTATGAGCATGTAGAAGATGAAACTTTTCCTC
CTTTCCCACCTCCAGCCTCTCCAGAGAGACAAGATGGTGAAGGAACTGAGCCTGATGAAGAGTCAGGAAA
TGGAGCACCTGTTCCTGTACCTCCAAAGAGAACAGTTAAAAGAAATATACCCAAGCTGGATGCTCAGAGA
TTAATTTCAGAGAGAGGACTTCCAGCCTTAAGGCATGTATTTGATAAGGCAAAATTCAAAGGTAAAGGTC
ATGAGGCTGAAGACTTGAAGATGCTAATCAGACACATGGAGCACTGGGCACATAGGCTATTCCCTAAACT
GCAGTTTGAGGATTTTATTGACAGAGTTGAATACCTGGGAAGTAAAAAGGAAGTTCAGACCTGTTTAAAA
CGAATTCGACTTGATCTCCCTATTTTACATGAAGATTTTGTTAGCAATAATGATGAAGTTGCGGAGAATA
ATGAACATGATGTCACTTCTACTGAATTAGATCCCTTTCTGACAAACTTATCTGAAAGTGAGATGTTTGC
TTCTGCGTTAAGTAGAAGCCTAACAGAAGAGCACCA
