[The description below was written by a language model from this plasmid's Addgene catalogue record.]
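Description:
pcDNA3-Flag-Tipin-E190A is a mammalian expression plasmid built on the Invitrogen pcDNA3 backbone (about 5.4 kb without insert). It is propagated in E. coli as a high-copy plasmid under ampicillin selection. The record does not include a feature table, so individual regulatory elements are not itemised. The pcDNA3 backbone is generally known to drive inserts from the CMV immediate-early promoter, with a bovine growth hormone polyadenylation signal downstream. This fits the listed sequencing primers, T7 on the 5′ side and BGH on the 3′ side, which flank the cloning site. Standard pcDNA3 also carries a neomycin resistance cassette for G418 selection in mammalian cells, although the record does not mention a mammalian selection marker.

The insert is the human TIPIN coding sequence (Timeless-interacting protein), recorded as 903 bp. It was cloned by restriction enzyme between BamHI at the 5′ end and XhoI at the 3′ end, and the record does not say whether those sites survived cloning. The protein carries an N-terminal Flag epitope tag, which allows detection and immunoprecipitation with anti-Flag antibodies. It also bears a point mutation changing glutamate 190 to alanine.

The associated publication concerns how the interaction between Tipin and replication protein A mediates Chk1 phosphorylation by ATR after genotoxic stress. This suggests the E190A variant was made to probe that interaction or the downstream checkpoint signalling, probably in comparison with wild-type Tipin. The record itself does not state the functional effect of the substitution.
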