Addgene plasmid #23115: pcDNA3-Flag-Tipin-E190A
Depositing lab: Aziz Sancar. Depositing organization: University of North Carolina at Chapel Hill. Publication: Tipin-replication protein A interaction mediates Chk1 phosphorylation by ATR in response to genotoxic stress. Kemp MG, Akan Z, Yilmaz S, Grillo M, Smith-Roe SL, Kang TH, Cordeiro-Stone M, Kaufmann WK, Abraham RT, Sancar A, Unsal-Kacmaz K. J Biol Chem. 2010 May 28;285(22):16562-71. doi: 10.1074/jbc.M110.110304. Epub 2010 Mar 15. PubMed 20233725.
Backbone
  Vector backbone: pcDNA3
  Backbone manufacturer: Invitrogen
  Backbone size w/o insert (bp): 5400
  Vector type: Mammalian Expression
Growth in bacteria
  Bacterial resistance: Ampicillin, 100 μg/mL
  Growth temperature: 37°C
  Growth strain: DH5alpha
  Copy number: High Copy
Gene/Insert
  Gene/Insert name: Tipin (alt name: Timeless-interacting protein)
  Species: H. sapiens (human)
  Insert size (bp): 903
  Mutation: changed Glutamate 190 to Alanine
  Entrez Gene: TIPIN
  Tag / fusion protein: Flag (N terminal on insert)
  Cloning method: Restriction Enzyme; 5′ cloning site BamHI (unknown if destroyed); 3′ cloning site XhoI (unknown if destroyed)
  Sequencing primers: 5′ T7; 3′ BGH
Terms and licenses: Academic/Nonprofit Terms; Industry Terms: Not Available to Industry
How to cite: pcDNA3-Flag-Tipin-E190A was a gift from Aziz Sancar (Addgene plasmid # 23115 ; http://n2t.net/addgene:23115 ; RRID:Addgene_23115)
